Addgene plasmid #231268: pAVEC0_C-StrepIII
Purpose: (Empty Backbone) For expressing fusion proteins with C terminal StrepIII tags in plants
Depositing lab: Jacob Brunkard. Depositing organization: University of Wisconsin, Madison. Publication: Seamless, modular binary vectors for plant cell and molecular biology. Greenhalgh R, Horner W, Klimpel KA, Chatterjee S, Scarpin MR, Brunkard JO. Plant Biotechnol J. 2025 Jun 26. doi: 10.1111/pbi.70233. PubMed 40574375.
Backbone
  Vector backbone: Backbone assembled from fragments of pENTR, pEG103, and NPTII
  Vector type: Plant Expression
  Tag / fusion protein: StrepIII (C terminal on insert)
Growth in bacteria
  Bacterial resistance: Kanamycin, 50 μg/mL
  Growth temperature: 37°C
  Growth strain: DH5alpha
  Copy number: Unknown
Gene/Insert
  Gene/Insert name: None
  Mutation: N/A
  Tag / fusion protein: StrepIII (C terminal on insert)
Terms and licenses: Academic/Nonprofit Terms; Industry Terms: Not Available to Industry
Depositor comments: No gene inserted in primary locus, this is a vector backbone.
How to cite: pAVEC0_C-StrepIII was a gift from Jacob Brunkard (Addgene plasmid # 231268 ; http://n2t.net/addgene:231268 ; RRID:Addgene_231268)
