[The description below was written by a language model from this plasmid's Addgene catalogue record and pLannotate feature annotations shown in this document.]
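Description:
pAVEC0_C-StrepIII is an empty plant expression backbone of about 6.6 kb, built as a compact binary vector from fragments of pENTR, pEG103 and NPTII. It is meant for producing proteins of interest in plants as fusions carrying a C-terminal StrepIII affinity tag. The plasmid has two replication systems. A high-copy ColE1/pUC-type origin supports propagation in E. coli. The pVS1 module (oriV, the RepA replication protein and the StaA stability protein) is the broad-host-range system normally used to maintain binary vectors in Agrobacterium. Bacterial selection is by kanamycin, conferred by an aph(3')-Ia-type KanR gene.

The expression cassette lies downstream of two tandem left-border T-DNA repeats. It is driven by a CaMV 35S promoter preceded by an additional 35S fragment, which suggests a duplicated-enhancer arrangement for strong constitutive transcription. The TMV Ω leader follows and enhances translation. No gene occupies the primary locus, so a coding sequence is inserted between the leader and the tag so that it reads in frame into the C-terminal StrepIII. A CaMV polyadenylation signal fragment terminates the transcript.

The automated annotation does not label the StrepIII tag. It instead reports a very short "3xHA fragment" in that region, which is probably a partial match to linker or tag-adjacent sequence and not a functional HA tag. The annotation also does not identify a right-border repeat, a cloning site or a plant-selectable marker cassette, so the record does not establish whether these are present. Typical uses would be Agrobacterium-mediated expression of Strep-tagged fusions for affinity purification or detection.
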