Features (pLannotate 1.2.2; 12 found; start..end, strand, type, name):
      1..589     +  rep_origin     ori: high-copy-number ColE1/pMB1/pBR322/pUC origin of replication
    827..1456    +  CDS            pVS1 StaA: stability protein from the Pseudomonas plasmid pVS1 (Heeb et al., 2000)
   1885..2958    +  CDS            pVS1 RepA: replication protein from the Pseudomonas plasmid pVS1 (Heeb et al., 2000)
   3024..3218    +  rep_origin     pVS1 oriV: origin of replication for the Pseudomonas plasmid pVS1 (Heeb et al., 2000)
   3385..3408    +  misc_feature   LB T-DNA repeat: left border repeat from octopine Ach5 T-DNA
   3430..3453    +  misc_feature   LB T-DNA repeat: left border repeat from octopine Ach5 T-DNA
   4164..4464    +  promoter       CaMV 35S promoter (fragment): strong constitutive promoter from cauliflower mosaic virus
   4465..4806    +  promoter       CaMV 35S promoter: strong constitutive promoter from cauliflower mosaic virus
   4822..4877    +  misc_feature   TMV Ω: translational enhancer from the tobacco mosaic virus 5'-leader sequence (Gallie et al., 1988)
   4998..5020    +  CDS            3xHA (fragment): three tandem HA epitope tags
   5300..5459    +  polyA_signal   CaMV poly(A) signal (fragment): cauliflower mosaic virus polyadenylation signal
   5675..6484    +  CDS            KanR: aminoglycoside phosphotransferase; aph(3')-Ia; confers resistance to kanamycin in bacteria or G418 (Geneticin®) in eukaryotes
>Addgene plasmid #231268 | pAVEC0_C-StrepIII | addgene full sequence | sequence record 461053 | Addgene NGS Result
TTGAGATCCTTTTTTTCTGCGCGTAATCTGCTGCTTGCAAACAAAAAAACCACCGCTACCAGCGGTGGTT
TGTTTGCCGGATCAAGAGCTACCAACTCTTTTTCCGAAGGTAACTGGCTTCAGCAGAGCGCAGATACCAA
ATACTGTTCTTCTAGTGTAGCCGTAGTTAGGCCACCACTTCAAGAACTCTGTAGCACCGCCTACATACCT
CGCTCTGCTAATCCTGTTACCAGTGGCTGCTGCCAGTGGCGATAAGTCGTGTCTTACCGGGTTGGACTCA
AGACGATAGTTACCGGATAAGGCGCAGCGGTCGGGCTGAACGGGGGGTTCGTGCACACAGCCCAGCTTGG
AGCGAACGACCTACACCGAACTGAGATACCTACAGCGTGAGCTATGAGAAAGCGCCACGCTTCCCGAAGG
GAGAAAGGCGGACAGGTATCCGGTAAGCGGCAGGGTCGGAACAGGAGAGCGCACGAGGGAGCTTCCAGGG
GGAAACGCCTGGTATCTTTATAGTCCTGTCGGGTTTCGCCACCTCTGACTTGAGCGTCGATTTTTGTGAT
GCTCGTCAGGGGGGCGGAGCCTATGGAAAAACGCCAGCAACGCGGCCTTTTTACGGTTCCTGGCCTTTTG
CTGGCCTTTTGCTCACATGTTCTTTCCTGCGTTATCCCCTGATTCTGTGGATAACCGTATTACCGCCTTT
GAGTGACTGAAGAACCGAGCGCCGCCGTCTAAAAAGGTGATGTGTATTTGAGTAAAACAGCTTGCGTCAT
GCGGTCGCTGCGTATATGATGCGATGAGTAAATAAACAAATACGCAAGGGGAACGCATGAAGGTTATCGC
TGTACTTAACCAGAAAGGCGGGTCAGGCAAGACGACCATCGCAACCCATCTAGCCCGCGCCCTGCAACTC
GCCGGGGCCGATGTTCTGTTAGTCGATTCCGATCCCCAGGGCAGTGCCCGCGATTGGGCGGCCGTGCGGG
AAGATCAACCGCTAACCGTTGTCGGCATCGACCGCCCGACGATTGACCGCGACGTGAAGGCCATCGGCCG
GCGCGACTTCGTAGTGATCGACGGAGCGCCCCAGGCGGCGGACTTGGCTGTGTCCGCGATCAAGGCAGCC
GACTTCGTGCTGATTCCGGTGCAGCCAAGCCCTTACGACATATGGGCCACCGCCGACCTGGTGGAGCTGG
TTAAGCAGCGCATTGAGGTCACGGATGGAAGGCTACAAGCGGCCTTTGTCGTGTCGCGGGCGATCAAAGG
CACGCGCATCGGCGGTGAGGTTGCCGAGGCGCTGGCCGGGTACGAGCTGCCCATTCTTGAGTCCCGTATC
ACGCAGCGCGTGAGCTACCCAGGCACTGCCGCCGCCGGCACAACCGTTCTTGAATCAGAACCCGAGGGCG
ACGCTGCCCGCGAGGTCCAGGCGCTGGCCGCTGAAATTAAATCAAAACTCATTTGAGTTAATGAGGTAAA
GAGAAAATGAGCAAAAGCACAAACACGCTAAGTGCCGGCCGTCCGAGCGCACGCAGCAGCAAGGCTGCAA
CGTTGGCCAGCCTGGCAGACACGCCAGCCATGAAGCGGGTCAACTTTCAGTTGCCGGCGGAGGATCACAC
CAAGCTGAAGATGTACGCGGTACGCCAAGGCAAGACCATTACCGAGCTGCTATCTGAATACATCGCGCAG
CTACCAGAGTAAATGAGCAAATGAATAAATGAGTAGATGAATTTTAGCGGCTAAAGGAGGCGGCATGGAA
AATCAAGAACAACCAGGCACCGACGCCGTGGAATGCCCCATGTGTGGAGGAACGGGCGGTTGGCCAGGCG
TAAGCGGCTGGGTTGCCTGCCGGCCCTGCAATGGCACTGGAACCCCCAAGCCCGAGGAATCGGCGTGAGC
GGTCGCAAACCATCCGGCCCGGTACAAATCGGCGCGGCGCTGGGTGATGACCTGGTGGAGAAGTTGAAGG
CCGCGCAGGCCGCCCAGCGGCAACGCATCGAGGCAGAAGCACGCCCCGGTGAATCGTGGCAAGCGGCCGC
TGATCGAATCCGCAAAGAATCCCGGCAACCGCCGGCAGCCGGTGCGCCGTCGATTAGGAAGCCGCCCAAG
GGCGACGAGCAACCAGATTTTTTCGTTCCGATGCTCTATGACGTGGGCACCCGCGATAGTCGCAGCATCA
TGGACGTGGCCGTTTTCCGTCTGTCGAAGCGTGACCGACGAGCTGGCGAGGTGATCCGCTACGAGCTTCC
AGACGGGCACGTAGAGGTTTCCGCAGGGCCGGCCGGCATGGCCAGTGTGTGGGATTACGACCTGGTACTG
ATGGCGGTTTCCCATCTAACCGAATCCATGAACCGATACCGGGAAGGGAAGGGAGACAAGCCCGGCCGCG
TGTTCCGTCCACACGTTGCGGACGTACTCAAGTTCTGCCGGCGAGCCGATGGCGGAAAGCAGAAAGACGA
CCTGGTAGAAACCTGCATTCGGTTAAACACCACGCACGTTGCCATGCAGCGTACGAAGAAGGCCAAGAAC
GGCCGCCTGGTGACGGTATCCGAGGGTGAAGCCTTGATTAGCCGCTACAAGATCGTAAAGAGCGAAACCG
GGCGGCCGGAGTACATCGAGATCGAGCTAGCTGATTGGATGTACCGCGAGATCACAGAAGGCAAGAACCC
GGACGTGCTGACGGTTCACCCCGATTACTTTTTGATCGATCCCGGCATCGGCCGTTTTCTCTACCGCCTG
GCACGCCGCGCCGCAGGCAAGGCAGAAGCCAGATGGTTGTTCAAGACGATCTACGAACGCAGTGGCAGCG
CCGGAGAGTTCAAGAAGTTCTGTTTCACCGTGCGCAAGCTGATCGGGTCAAATGACCTGCCGGAGTACGA
TTTGAAGGAGGAGGCGGGGCAGGCTGGCCCGATCCTAGTCATGCGCTACCGCAACCTGATCGAGGGCGAA
GCATCCGCCGGTTCCTAATGTACGGAGCAGATGCTAGGGCAAATTGCCCTAGCAGGGGAAAAAGGTCGAA
AAGGTCTCTTTCCTGTGGATAGCACGTACATTGGGAACCCAAAGCCGTACATTGGGAACCGGAACCCGTA
CATTGGGAACCCAAAGCCGTACATTGGGAACCGGTCACACATGTAAGTGACTGATATAAAAGAGAAAAAA
GGCGATTTTTCCGCCTAAAACTCTTTAAAACTTATTAAAACTCTTAAAACCCGCCTGGCCTGTGCATAAC
TGTCTGGCCAGCGCACAGCCGAAGAGCTGCAAAAAGCGCCTACCCTTCGGTCGCTGCGCTCCCTACGCCC
CGCCGCTTCGCGTCGGCCTATCGCGGCCGCTGGCCGCTCAAAAATGGCTGGCCTACGGCCAGGCAATCTA
CCAGCGCGCGGACAAGCTAGGATTGGCAGGATATATTCAGTTGTAAATGCGAGCTGTTGGCTGGCTGGTG
GCAGGATATATTCAGTTGTAAATAAATTGACGCTTAGACAACTTAATAACACATTGCGGACGTTTTTAAT
GTACTGAATTAACGCCGAATTAATTCGAGCTCTCTAGAATCGTCGACTCGAGACTAGAGCCAAGCTGATC
TCCTTTGCCCCGGAGATCACCATGGACGACTTTCTCTATCTCTACGATCTAGGAAGAAAGTTCGACGGAG
AAGGTGACGATACCATGTTCACCACCGATAATGAGAAGATTAGCCTCTTCAATTTCAGAAAGAATGCTGA
CCCACAGATGGTTAGAGAGGCTTACGCGGCAGGTCTCATCAAGACGATCTACCCGAGTAATAATCTCCAG
GAGATCAAATACCTTCCCAAGAAGGTTAAAGATGCAGTCAAAAGATTCAGGACTAACTGCATCAAGAACA
CAGAGAAAGATATATTTCTCAAGATCAGAAGTACTATTCCAGTATGGACGATTCAAGGCTTGCTTCATAA
ACCAAGGCAAGTAATAGAGATTGGAGTCTCTAAGAAAGTAGTTCCTACTGAATCAAAGGCCATGGAGTCA
AAAATTCAGATCGAGGATCTAACAGAACTCGCCGTGAAGACTGGCGAACAGTTCATACAGAGTCTTTTAC
GACTCAATGACAAGAAGAAAATCTTCGTCAACATGGTGGAGCACGACACTCTCGTCTACTCCAAGAATAT
CAAAGATACAGTCTCAGAAGACCAAAGGGCTATTGAGACTTTTCAACAAAGGGTAATATCGGGAAACCTC
CTCGGATTCCATTGCCCAGCTATCTGTCACTTCATCAAAAGGACAGTAGAAAAGGAAGGTGGCACCTACA
AATGCCATCATTGCGATAAAGGAAAGGCTATCGTTCAAGATGCCTCTGCCGACAGTGGTCCCAAAGATGG
ACCCCCACCCACGAGGAGCATCGTGGAAAAAGAAGACGTTCCAACCACGTCTTCAAAGCAAGTGGATTGA
TGTGATATCTCCACTGACGTAAGGGATGACGCACAATCCCACTATCCTTCGCAATGAGACTTTTCAACAA
AGGGTAATATCGGGAAACCTCCTCGGATTCCATTGCCCAGCTATCTGTCACTTCATCAAAAGGACAGTAG
AAAAGGAAGGTGGCACCTACAAATGCCATCATTGCGATAAAGGAAAGGCTATCGTTCAAGATGCCTCTGC
CGACAGTGGTCCCAAAGATGGACCCCCACCCACGAGGAGCATCGTGGAAAAAGAAGACGTTCCAACCACG
TCTTCAAAGCAAGTGGATTGATGTGATATCTCCACTGACGTAAGGGATGACGCACAATCCCACTATCCTT
CGCAAGACCCTTCCTCTATATAAGGAAGTTCATTTCATTTGGAGAGAGGCCTATTTTTACAACAATTACC
AACAACAACAAACAACAAACAACATTACAATTACTATTTACAATTACAGGCCTCCCGGGTCAGGAAGCGA
AACACCAGGAACATCAGAAAGTGCAACACCAGAATCTGGATCCGGCTCTGAAACTCCTGGTACTAGTGAA
TCGGCTACCCCTGAATCAGGGTCCTCTTACCCATACGATGTCCCAGATTATGCCGCCGGAGCCTATCCTT
ATGATGTTCCTGATTACGCTGCTGGTGCTTACCCTTACGATGTGCCTGACTACGCCGGTGGTGGTAGTGG
TGGTGGAAGTGGAGGATCTGCTTGGAGCCATCCTCAGTTCGAGAAAGGAGGAGGATCTGGAGGAGGTTCT
GGTGGTTCTGCTTGGTCTCATCCACAGTTTGAGAAGTGAGGGTCCTCTGTCCTGATCACGGCCATGCTAG
AGTCCGCAAAAATCACCAGTCTCTCTCTACAAATCTATCTCTCTCTATTTTTCTCCAGAATAATGTGTGA
GTAGTTCCCAGATAAGGGAATTAGGGTTCTTATAGGGTTTCGCTCATGTGTTGAGCATATAAGAAACCCT
TAGTATGTATTTGTATTTGTAAAATACTTCTATCAATAAAATTTCTAATTCCTAAAACCAAAATCCAGTG
ACCTGGTAACCTGGCAGGATATATGCGGTTGTAATTTTGGCAGGATATATGCGGTTGTAATTCATTTTTA
TTGTCTAAATTTCTGTATTTGTTTGTTTGCAATTAGATCCACGTTGTGTCTCAAAATCTCTGATGTTACA
TTGCACAAGATAAAAATATATCATCATGAACAATAAAACTGTCTGCTTACATAAACAGTAATACAAGGGG
TGTTATGAGCCATATTCAACGGGAAACGTCGAGGCCGCGATTAAATTCCAACATGGATGCTGATTTATAT
GGGTATAAATGGGCTCGCGATAATGTCGGGCAATCAGGTGCGACAATCTATCGCTTGTATGGGAAGCCCG
ATGCGCCAGAGTTGTTTCTGAAACATGGCAAAGGTAGCGTTGCCAATGATGTTACAGATGAGATGGTCAG
ACTAAACTGGCTGACGGAATTTATGCCTCTTCCGACCATCAAGCATTTTATCCGTACTCCTGATGATGCA
TGGTTACTCACCACTGCGATCCCCGGAAAAACAGCATTCCAGGTATTAGAAGAATATCCTGATTCAGGTG
AAAATATTGTTGATGCGCTGGCAGTGTTCCTGCGCCGGTTGCATTCGATTCCTGTTTGTAATTGTCCTTT
TAACAGCGATCGCGTATTTCGTCTCGCTCAGGCGCAATCACGAATGAATAACGGTTTGGTTGATGCGAGT
GATTTTGATGACGAGCGTAATGGCTGGCCTGTTGAACAAGTCTGGAAAGAAATGCATAAACTTTTGCCAT
TCTCACCGGATTCAGTCGTCACTCATGGTGATTTCTCACTTGATAACCTTATTTTTGACGAGGGGAAATT
AATAGGTTGTATTGATGTTGGACGAGTCGGAATCGCAGACCGATACCAGGATCTTGCCATCCTATGGAAC
TGCCTCGGTGAGTTTTCTCCTTCATTACAGAAACGGCTTTTTCAAAAATATGGTATTGATAATCCTGATA
TGAATAAATTGCAGTTTCATTTGATGCTCGATGAGTTTTTCTAATCAGAATTGGTTAATTGGTTGTAACA
CTGGCAGAGCATTACGCTGACTTGACGGGACGGCGCAAGCTCATGACCAAAATCCCTTAACGTGAGTTAC
GCGTCGTTCCACTGAGCGTCAGACCCCGTAGAAAAGATCAAAGGATCTTC
